>Addgene plasmid #239601 | CROPseq-SFFV-eBFP2 | addgene full sequence | sequence record 476817 | Addgene NGS Result
CAACAATTAATAGACTGGATGGAGGCGGATAAAGTTGCAGGACCACTTCTGCGCTCGGCCCTTCCGGCTG
GCTGGTTTATTGCTGATAAATCTGGAGCCGGTGAGCGTGGGTCTCGCGGTATCATTGCAGCACTGGGGCC
AGATGGTAAGCCCTCCCGTATCGTAGTTATCTACACGACGGGGAGTCAGGCAACTATGGATGAACGAAAT
AGACAGATCGCTGAGATAGGTGCCTCACTGATTAAGCATTGGTAACTGTCAGACCAAGTTTACTCATATA
TACTTTAGATTGATTTAAAACTTCATTTTTAATTTAAAAGGATCTAGGTGAAGATCCTTTTTGATAATCT
CATGACCAAAATCCCTTAACGTGAGTTTTCGTTCCACTGAGCGTCAGACCCCGTAGAAAAGATCAAAGGA
TCTTCTTGAGATCCTTTTTTTCTGCGCGTAATCTGCTGCTTGCAAACAAAAAAACCACCGCTACCAGCGG
TGGTTTGTTTGCCGGATCAAGAGCTACCAACTCTTTTTCCGAAGGTAACTGGCTTCAGCAGAGCGCAGAT
ACCAAATACTGTTCTTCTAGTGTAGCCGTAGTTAGGCCACCACTTCAAGAACTCTGTAGCACCGCCTACA
TACCTCGCTCTGCTAATCCTGTTACCAGTGGCTGCTGCCAGTGGCGATAAGTCGTGTCTTACCGGGTTGG
ACTCAAGACGATAGTTACCGGATAAGGCGCAGCGGTCGGGCTGAACGGGGGGTTCGTGCACACAGCCCAG
CTTGGAGCGAACGACCTACACCGAACTGAGATACCTACAGCGTGAGCTATGAGAAAGCGCCACGCTTCCC
GAAGGGAGAAAGGCGGACAGGTATCCGGTAAGCGGCAGGGTCGGAACAGGAGAGCGCACGAGGGAGCTTC
CAGGGGGAAACGCCTGGTATCTTTATAGTCCTGTCGGGTTTCGCCACCTCTGACTTGAGCGTCGATTTTT
GTGATGCTCGTCAGGGGGGCGGAGCCTATGGAAAAACGCCAGCAACGCGGCCTTTTTACGGTTCCTGGCC
TTTTGCTGGCCTTTTGCTCACATGTTCTTTCCTGCGTTATCCCCTGATTCTGTGGATAACCGTATTACCG
CCTTTGAGTGAGCTGATACCGCTCGCCGCAGCCGAACGACCGAGCGCAGCGAGTCAGTGAGCGAGGAAGC
GGAAGAGCGCCCAATACGCAAACCGCCTCTCCCCGCGCGTTGGCCGATTCATTAATGCAGCTGGCACGAC
AGGTTTCCCGACTGGAAAGCGGGCAGTGAGCGCAACGCAATTAATGTGAGTTAGCTCACTCATTAGGCAC
CCCAGGCTTTACACTTTATGCTTCCGGCTCGTATGTTGTGTGGAATTGTGAGCGGATAACAATTTCACAC
AGGAAACAGCTATGACCATGATTACGCCAAGCGCGCAATTAACCCTCACTAAAGGGAACAAAAGCTGGAG
CTGCAAGCTTAATGTAGTCTTATGCAATACTCTTGTAGTCTTGCAACATGGTAACGATGAGTTAGCAACA
TGCCTTACAAGGAGAGAAAAAGCACCGTGCATGCCGATTGGTGGAAGTAAGGTGGTACGATCGTGCCTTA
TTAGGAAGGCAACAGACGGGTCTGACATGGATTGGACGAACCACTGAATTGCCGCATTGCAGAGATATTG
TATTTAAGTGCCTAGCTCGATACATAAACGGGTCTCTCTGGTTAGACCAGATCTGAGCCTGGGAGCTCTC
TGGCTAACTAGGGAACCCACTGCTTAAGCCTCAATAAAGCTTGCCTTGAGTGCTTCAAGTAGTGTGTGCC
CGTCTGTTGTGTGACTCTGGTAACTAGAGATCCCTCAGACCCTTTTAGTCAGTGTGGAAAATCTCTAGCA
GTGGCGCCCGAACAGGGACTTGAAAGCGAAAGGGAAACCAGAGGAGCTCTCTCGACGCAGGACTCGGCTT
GCTGAAGCGCGCACGGCAAGAGGCGAGGGGCGGCGACTGGTGAGTACGCCAAAAATTTTGACTAGCGGAG
GCTAGAAGGAGAGAGATGGGTGCGAGAGCGTCAGTATTAAGCGGGGGAGAATTAGATCGCGATGGGAAAA
AATTCGGTTAAGGCCAGGGGGAAAGAAAAAATATAAATTAAAACATATAGTATGGGCAAGCAGGGAGCTA
GAACGATTCGCAGTTAATCCTGGCCTGTTAGAAACATCAGAAGGCTGTAGACAAATACTGGGACAGCTAC
AACCATCCCTTCAGACAGGATCAGAAGAACTTAGATCATTATATAATACAGTAGCAACCCTCTATTGTGT
GCATCAAAGGATAGAGATAAAAGACACCAAGGAAGCTTTAGACAAGATAGAGGAAGAGCAAAACAAAAGT
AAGACCACCGCACAGCAAGCGGCCGCTGATCTTCAGACCTGGAGGAGGAGATATGAGGGACAATTGGAGA
AGTGAATTATATAAATATAAAGTAGTAAAAATTGAACCATTAGGAGTAGCACCCACCAAGGCAAAGAGAA
GAGTGGTGCAGAGAGAAAAAAGAGCAGTGGGAATAGGAGCTTTGTTCCTTGGGTTCTTGGGAGCAGCAGG
AAGCACTATGGGCGCAGCGTCAATGACGCTGACGGTACAGGCCAGACAATTATTGTCTGGTATAGTGCAG
CAGCAGAACAATTTGCTGAGGGCTATTGAGGCGCAACAGCATCTGTTGCAACTCACAGTCTGGGGCATCA
AGCAGCTCCAGGCAAGAATCCTGGCTGTGGAAAGATACCTAAAGGATCAACAGCTCCTGGGGATTTGGGG
TTGCTCTGGAAAACTCATTTGCACCACTGCTGTGCCTTGGAATGCTAGTTGGAGTAATAAATCTCTGGAA
CAGATTTGGAATCACACGACCTGGATGGAGTGGGACAGAGAAATTAACAATTACACAAGCTTAATACACT
CCTTAATTGAAGAATCGCAAAACCAGCAAGAAAAGAATGAACAAGAATTATTGGAATTAGATAAATGGGC
AAGTTTGTGGAATTGGTTTAACATAACAAATTGGCTGTGGTATATAAAATTATTCATAATGATAGTAGGA
GGCTTGGTAGGTTTAAGAATAGTTTTTGCTGTACTTTCTATAGTGAATAGAGTTAGGCAGGGATATTCAC
CATTATCGTTTCAGAATCTTGAGACAAATGGCAGTATTCATCCACAATTTTAAAAGAAAAGGGGGGATTG
GGGGGTACAGTGCAGGGGAAAGAATAGTAGACATAATAGCAACAGACATACAAACTAAAGAATTACAAAA
ACAAATTACAAAAATTCAAAATTTTCGGGTTTATTACAGGGACAGCAGAGATCCACTTTGGCGCCGGCTC
GAGGGGGCCGCTGAAAGACCCCACCTGTAGGTTTGGCAAGCTAGCTGCAGTAACGCCATTTTGCAAGGCA
TGGAAAAATACCAAACCAAGAATAGAGAAGTTCAGATCAAGGGCGGGTACATGAAAATAGCTAACGTTGG
GCCAAACAGGATATCTGCGGTGAGCAGTTTCGGCCCCGGCCCGGGGCCAAGAACAGATGGTCACCGCAGT
TTCGGCCCCGGCCCGAGGCCAAGAACAGATGGTCCCCAGATATGGCCCAACCCTCAGCAGTTTCTTAAGA
CCCATCAGATGTTTCCAGGCTCCCCCAAGGACCTGAAATGACCCTGCGCCTTATTTGAATTAACCAATCA
GCCTGCTTCTCGCTTCTGTTCGCGCGCTTCTGCTTCCCGAGCTCTATAAAAGAGCTCACAACCCCTCACT
CGGCGCGCCAGTCCTCCGATTGACTGAGTCGCCCGGATCCCGCCACCATGGTGAGCAAGGGCGAGGAGCT
GTTCACCGGGGTGGTGCCCATCCTGGTCGAGCTGGACGGCGACGTAAACGGCCACAAGTTCAGCGTGAGG
GGCGAGGGCGAGGGCGATGCCACCAACGGCAAGCTGACCCTGAAGTTCATCTGCACCACCGGCAAGCTGC
CCGTGCCCTGGCCCACCCTCGTGACCACCCTGAGCCACGGCGTGCAGTGCTTCGCCCGCTACCCCGACCA
CATGAAGCAGCACGACTTCTTCAAGTCCGCCATGCCCGAAGGCTACGTCCAGGAGCGCACCATCTTCTTC
AAGGACGACGGCACCTACAAGACCCGCGCCGAGGTGAAGTTCGAGGGCGACACCCTGGTGAACCGCATCG
AGCTGAAGGGCGTCGACTTCAAGGAGGACGGCAACATCCTGGGGCACAAGCTGGAGTACAACTTCAACAG
CCACAACATCTATATCATGGCCGTCAAGCAGAAGAACGGCATCAAGGTGAACTTCAAGATCCGCCACAAC
GTGGAGGACGGCAGCGTGCAGCTCGCCGACCACTACCAGCAGAACACCCCCATCGGCGACGGCCCCGTGC
TGCTGCCCGACAGCCACTACCTGAGCACCCAGTCCGTGCTGAGCAAAGACCCCAACGAGAAGCGCGATCA
CATGGTCCTGCTGGAGTTCCGCACCGCCGCCGGGATCACTCTCGGCATGGACGAGCTGTACAAGTGAACG
CGTTAAGTCGACAATCAACCTCTGGATTACAAAATTTGTGAAAGATTGACTGGTATTCTTAACTATGTTG
CTCCTTTTACGCTATGTGGATACGCTGCTTTAATGCCTTTGTATCATGCTATTGCTTCCCGTATGGCTTT
CATTTTCTCCTCCTTGTATAAATCCTGGTTGCTGTCTCTTTATGAGGAGTTGTGGCCCGTTGTCAGGCAA
CGTGGCGTGGTGTGCACTGTGTTTGCTGACGCAACCCCCACTGGTTGGGGCATTGCCACCACCTGTCAGC
TCCTTTCCGGGACTTTCGCTTTCCCCCTCCCTATTGCCACGGCGGAACTCATCGCCGCCTGCCTTGCCCG
CTGCTGGACAGGGGCTCGGCTGTTGGGCACTGACAATTCCGTGGTGTTGTCGGGGAAATCATCGTCCTTT
CCTTGGCTGCTCGCCTGTGTTGCCACCTGGATTCTGCGCGGGACGTCCTTCTGCTACGTCCCTTCGGCCC
TCAATCCAGCGGACCTTCCTTCCCGCGGCCTGCTGCCGGCTCTGCGGCCTCTTCCGCGTCTTCGCCTTCG
CCCTCAGACGAGTCGGATCTCCCTTTGGGCCGCCTCCCCGCGTCGACTTTAAGACCAATGACTTACAAGG
CAGCTGTAGATCTTAGCCACTTTTTAAAAGAAAAGGGGGGACTGGAAGGGCTAATTCACTCCCAACGAAG
ACAAGATTTCACCATTATCGTTTCAGACCCACCTCCCAACCCCGAGGGGACCCAGAGAGGGCCTATTTCC
CATGATTCCTTCATATTTGCATATACGATACAAGGCTGTTAGAGAGATAATTAGAATTAATTTGACTGTA
AACACAAAGATATTAGTACAAAATACGTGACGTAGAAAGTAATAATTTCTTGGGTAGTTTGCAGTTTTAA
AATTATGTTTTAAAATGGACTATCATATGCTTACCGTAACTTGAAAGTATTTCGATTTCTTGGCTTTATA
TATCTTGTGGAAAGGACGAAACACCGGAGACGGTTGTAAATGAGCACACAAAATACACATGCTAAAATAT
TATATTCTATGACCTTTATAAAATCAACCAAAATCTTCTTTTTAATAACTTTAGTATCAATAATTAGAAT
TTTTATGTTCCTTTTTGCAAACTTTTAATAAAAATGAGCAAAATAAAAAAACGCTAGTTTTAGTAACTCG
CGTTGTTTTCTTCACCTTTAATAATAGCTACTCCACCACTTGTTCCTAAGCGGTCAGCTCCTGCTTCAAT
CATTTTTTGAGCATCTTCAAATGTTCTAACTCCACCAGCTGCTTTAACTAAAGCATTGTCTTTAACAACT
GACTTCATTAGTTTAACATCTTCAAATGTTGCACCTGATTTTGAAAATCCTGTTGATGTTTTAACAAATT
CTAATCCAGCTTCAACAGCTATTTCACAAGCTTTCATGATTTCTTCTTTTGTTAATAAACAATTTTCCAT
AATACATTTAACAACATGTGATCCAGCTGCTTTTTTTACAGCTTTCATGTCTTCTAAAACTAATTCATAA
TTTTTGTCTTTTAATGCACCAATATTTAATACCATATCAATTTCTGTTGCACCATCTTTAATTGCTTCAG
AAACTTCGAATGCTTTTGTAGCTGTTGTGCATGCACCTAGAGGAAAACCTACAACATTTGTTATTCCTAC
ATTTGTGCCTTTTAATAATTCTTTACAATAGCTTGTTCAATATGAATTAACACAAACTGTTGCAAAATCA
AATTCAATTGCTTCATCACATAATTGTTTAATTTCAGCTTTCGTAGCATCTTGTTTTAATAATGTGTGAT
CTATATATTTGTTTAGTTTCATTTTTTCTCCTATATATTCATTTTTAATTTTAATTCTTTAATAATTTCG
TCTACTTTAACTTTAGCGTTTTGAACAGATTCACCAACACCTATAAAATAAATTTTTAGTTTAGGTTCAG
TTCCACTTGGGCGAACAGCAAATCATGACTTATCTTCTAAATAAAATTTTAGTAAGTCTTGTCCTGGCAT
ATTATACATTCCATCGATGTAGTCTTCAACATTAACAACTTTAAGTCCAGCAATTTGAGTTAAGGGTGTT
GCTCTCAATGATTTCATTAATGGTTCAATTTTTAATTTCTTTTCTTCTGGTTTAAAATTCAAGTTTAAAG
TGAAAGTGTAATATGCACCCATTTCTTTAAATAAATCTTCTAAATAGTCTACTAATGTTTTATTTTGTTT
TTTATAAAATCAAGCAGCCTCTGCTATTAATATAGAAGCTTGTATTCCATCTTTATCTCTAGCTGAGTCA
TCAATTACATATCCATAACTTTCTTCATAAGCAAAAACAAAATTTAATCCGTTATCTTCTTCTTTAGCAA
TTTCTCTACCCATTCATTTAAATCCAGTTAAAGTTTTTACAATATTAACTCCATATTTTTCATGAGCGAT
TCTATCACCCAAATCACTTGTTACAAAACTTGAATATAGAGCCGGATTTTTTGGAATGCTATTTAAGCGT
TTTAGATTTGATAATTTTCAATCAATTAAAATTGGTCCTGTTTGATTTCCATCTAATCTTACAAAATGAC
CATCATGTTTTATTGCCATTCCAAATCTGTCAGCATCTGGGTCATTCATAATAATAATATCTGCATCATG
TTTAATACCATATTCAAGCGGTATTTTTCATGCAGGATCAAATTCTGGATTTGGATTTACAACATTTTTA
AATGTTTCATCTTCAAATGCATGCTCTTCAACCTCAATAACGTTATATCCTGATTCACGTAATATTTTTG
GGGTAAATTTAGTTCCTGTTCCATTAACTGCGCTAAAAATAATTTTTAAATCTTTTTTAGCTTCTTGCTC
TTTTTTGTACGTCTCTGTTTTAGAGCTAGAAATAGCAAGTTAAAATAAGGCTAGTCCGTTATCAACTTGA
AAAAGTGGCACCGAGTCGGTGCTTTTTTAAGCTTGGCGTAACTAGATCTTGAGACACTGCTTTTTGCTTG
TACTGGGTCTCTCTGGTTAGACCAGATCTGAGCCTGGGAGCTCTCTGGCTAACTAGGGAACCCACTGCTT
AAGCCTCAATAAAGCTTGCCTTGAGTGCTTCAAGTAGTGTGTGCCCGTCTGTTGTGTGACTCTGGTAACT
AGAGATCCCTCAGACCCTTTTAGTCAGTGTGGAAAATCTCTAGCAGTACGTATAGTAGTTCATGTCATCT
TATTATTCAGTATTTATAACTTGCAAAGAAATGAATATCAGAGAGTGAGAGGAACTTGTTTATTGCAGCT
TATAATGGTTACAAATAAAGCAATAGCATCACAAATTTCACAAATAAAGCATTTTTTTCACTGCATTCTA
GTTGTGGTTTGTCCAAACTCATCAATGTATCTTATCATGTCTGGCTCTAGCTATCCCGCCCCTAACTCCG
CCCATCCCGCCCCTAACTCCGCCCAGTTCCGCCCATTCTCCGCCCCATGGCTGACTAATTTTTTTTATTT
ATGCAGAGGCCGAGGCCGCCTCGGCCTCTGAGCTATTCCAGAAGTAGTGAGGAGGCTTTTTTGGAGGCCT
AGGGACGTACCCAATTCGCCCTATAGTGAGTCGTATTACGCGCGCTCACTGGCCGTCGTTTTACAACGTC
GTGACTGGGAAAACCCTGGCGTTACCCAACTTAATCGCCTTGCAGCACATCCCCCTTTCGCCAGCTGGCG
TAATAGCGAAGAGGCCCGCACCGATCGCCCTTCCCAACAGTTGCGCAGCCTGAATGGCGAATGGG
[124 nt withheld, positions 8326-8449]
C
[91 nt withheld, positions 8451-8541]
A
[49 nt withheld, positions 8543-8591]
CCTTTGACGTTGGAGTCCACGTTCTTT
[37 nt withheld, positions 8619-8655]
ACCCTATCTCGGTCTATTCTTTTGATTTATAAGGGATTTTGCCGATTTCGGCCTATTGGTTAAAAAATGA
GCTGATTTAACAAAAATTTAACGCGAATTTTAACAAAATATTAACGCTTACAATTTAGGTGGCACTTTTC
GGGGAAATGTGCGCGGAACCCCTATTTGTTTATTTTTCTAAATACATTCAAATATGTATCCGCTCATGAG
ACAATAACCCTGATAAATGCTTCAATAATATTGAAAAAGGAAGAGTATGAGTATTCAACATTTCCGTGTC
GCCCTTATTCCCTTTTTTGCGGCATTTTGCCTTCCTGTTTTTGCTCACCCAGAAACGCTGGTGAAAGTAA
AAGATGCTGAAGATCAGTTGGGTGCACGAGTGGGTTACATCGAACTGGATCTCAACAGCGGTAAGATCCT
TGAGAGTTTTCGCCCCGAAGAACGTTTTCCAATGATGAGCACTTTTAAAGTTCTGCTATGTGGCGCGGTA
TTATCCCGTATTGACGCCGGGCAAGAGCAACTCGGTCGCCGCATACACTATTCTCAGAATGACTTGGTTG
AGTACTCACCAGTCACAGAAAAGCATCTTACGGATGGCATGACAGTAAGAGAATTATGCAGTGCTGCCAT
AACCATGAGTGATAACACTGCGGCCAACTTACTTCTGACAACGATCGGAGGACCGAAGGAGCTAACCGCT
TTTTTGCACAACATGGGGGATCATGTAACTCGCCTTGATCGTTGGGAACCGGAGCTGAATGAAGCCATAC
CAAACGACGAGCGTGACACCACGATGCCTGTAGCAATGGCAACAACGTTGCGCAAACTATTAACTGGCGA
ACTACTTACTCTAGCTTCCCGG
Features (pLannotate 1.2.2; 28 found; start..end, strand, type, name):
    426..1014    +  rep_origin     ori: high-copy-number ColE1/pMB1/pBR322/pUC origin of replication
   1197..1289    +  CDS            lacI (fragment): lac repressor; lacI; The lac repressor binds to the lac operator to inhibit transcription in E. coli. This inhibition can be relieved by adding lactose or isopropyl-β-D-thiogalactopyranoside (IPTG).
   1302..1323    +  protein_bind   CAP binding site: CAP binding activates transcription in the presence of cAMP. E. coli catabolite activator protein
   1338..1368    +  promoter       lac promoter: promoter for the E. coli lac operon
   1376..1392    +  protein_bind   lac operator: The lac repressor binds to the lac operator to inhibit transcription in E. coli. This inhibition can be relieved by adding lactose or isopropyl-β-D-thiogalactopyranoside (IPTG). lac repressor encoded by lacI
   1437..1455    +  promoter       T3 promoter: promoter for bacteriophage T3 RNA polymerase
   1483..1709    +  promoter       RSV promoter: Rous sarcoma virus enhancer/promoter
   1710..1890    +  LTR            5' LTR (truncated): truncated 5' long terminal repeat (LTR) from HIV-1
   1937..2062    +  misc_feature   HIV-1 Ψ: packaging signal of human immunodeficiency virus type 1
   2046..2409    +  CDS            HIV-1 gag (fragment): gag protein from human immunodeficiency virus 1; gag
   2555..2788    +  misc_feature   RRE: The Rev response element (RRE) of HIV-1 allows for Rev-dependent mRNA export from the nucleus to the cytoplasm.
   3198..3315    +  misc_feature   cPPT/CTS: central polypurine tract and central termination sequence of HIV-1
   3410..3816    +  promoter       SFFV promoter: spleen focus-forming virus long terminal repeat (LTR) promoter
   3828..4544    +  CDS            EBFP2: EBFP2 is a basic (constitutively fluorescent) blue fluorescent protein published in 2007, derived from Aequorea victoria. It is reported to be a rapidly-maturing monomer with moderate acid sensitivity.
   4563..5151    +  misc_feature   WPRE: woodchuck hepatitis virus posttranscriptional regulatory element
   5147..5257    +  CDS            nef (fragment): NEF_HV1LA - Experimental evidence at protein level: Swiss-Prot protein existence level 1. Extracellular Nef protein targets CD4(+) T-lymphocytes for apoptosis by interacting with CXCR4 surface receptors. From Human immunodeficiency virus type 1 group M subtype B (isolate Lai) (HIV-1).
   5277..5303    +  CDS            Rev (fragment): human immunodeficiency virus 1 (HIV-1) Rev protein; rev; enhances nuclear export of unspliced and incompletely spliced viral mRNAs
   5307..5547    +  promoter       U6 promoter: RNA polymerase III promoter for human U6 snRNA
   5733..6392    -  CDS            deoC1: DEOC1_STAAN - Also known as dra. Experimental evidence at protein level: Swiss-Prot protein existence level 1. Catalyzes a reversible aldol reaction between acetaldehyde and D-glyceraldehyde 3-phosphate to generate 2-deoxy-D-ribose 5- phosphate. From Staphylococcus aureus (strain N315).
   7437..7512    +  misc_RNA       gRNA scaffold: guide RNA scaffold for the Streptococcus pyogenes CRISPR/Cas9 system
   7565..7745    +  LTR            5' LTR (truncated): truncated 5' long terminal repeat (LTR) from HIV-1
   7823..7944    +  polyA_signal   SV40 poly(A) signal: SV40 polyadenylation signal
   7984..8119    +  rep_origin     SV40 ori: SV40 origin of replication
   8140..8158    -  promoter       T7 promoter: promoter for bacteriophage T7 RNA polymerase
   8166..8321    +  CDS            lacZα (fragment): LacZα fragment of β-galactosidase; lacZ fragment
   8326..8754    +  rep_origin     f1 ori (sequence partly withheld): f1 bacteriophage origin of replication; arrow indicates direction of (+) strand synthesis
   8807..8911    +  promoter       AmpR promoter: bla
   8912..255     +  CDS            AmpR (across the origin): β-lactamase; bla; confers resistance to ampicillin, carbenicillin, and related antibiotics
