[The description below was written by a language model from this plasmid's Addgene catalogue record and pLannotate feature annotations shown in this document.]
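Description:
CROPseq-SFFV-eBFP2 is a third-generation-style HIV-1 lentiviral CRISPR guide vector derived from CROPseq-Guide-Puro, in which the original EF1a-puromycin cassette has been replaced by an SFFV-eBFP2 cassette. It is propagated in E. coli through a high-copy ColE1/pUC origin with ampicillin resistance; an f1 ori, an SV40 ori and remnants of the lac/lacZα region are also carried in the backbone. The catalogue lists about 9.5 kb in total, consistent with the sequenced record.

The viral portion runs from an RSV promoter fused to a truncated 5' LTR through the Ψ packaging signal, a gag fragment, the RRE and cPPT/CTS, which together support Rev-dependent genomic RNA production, packaging and nuclear import. Downstream, the spleen focus-forming virus LTR promoter drives the blue fluorescent protein EBFP2, followed by a WPRE to boost transcript levels. The human U6 promoter and the S. pyogenes Cas9 gRNA scaffold sit just upstream of the truncated 3' LTR sequence, the characteristic CROP-seq layout. In that layout the guide cassette is copied during reverse transcription and is also included in the polyadenylated Pol II reporter transcript, so the guide identity can be read in single-cell RNA-seq. Between U6 and the scaffold lies a stretch of nearly 1.9 kb, part of which is annotated as a bacterial deoC1-like sequence. This is most plausibly a filler to be replaced by the guide spacer, although the record does not say so.

According to the record, the vector expresses functional gRNAs and pairs pooled CRISPR screens with 3' or 5' scRNA-seq capture. Transduced cells are isolated by sorting for eBFP2 fluorescence rather than by drug selection. No Cas9 is encoded, so it must be supplied separately.
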