Addgene plasmid #239601: CROPseq-SFFV-eBFP2
Purpose: Expresses either functional CRISPR gRNAs from the hU6-promotor and empowers pairing of CRISPR screens with 3' and 5' scRNA-Seq capturing by FACS-sorting on eBFP2+ without prior resistance selection
Depositing lab: Christian Krebs. Depositing organization: Universitaetsklinikum Hamburg-Eppendorf. Publication: Targeting T cell plasticity in kidney and gut inflammation by pooled single-cell CRISPR screening. Enk LUB, Hellmig M, Riecken K, Kilian C, Datlinger P, Jauch-Speer SL, Neben T, Sultana Z, Sivayoganathan V, Borchers A, Paust HJ, Zhao Y, Asada N, Liu S, Agalioti T, Pelczar P, Wiech T, Bock C, Huber TB, Huber S, Bonn S, Gagliani N, Fehse B, Panzer U, Krebs CF. Sci Immunol. 2024 Jun 14;9(96):eadd6774. doi: 10.1126/sciimmunol.add6774. Epub 2024 Jun 14. PubMed 38875317.
Backbone
  Vector backbone: CROPseq-Guide-Puro (Addgene #86708)
  Backbone manufacturer: Christoph Bock lab
  Backbone size w/o insert (bp): 7596
  Total vector size (bp): 9481
  Modifications to backbone: Exchange of EF1a-Puromycin cassette with SFFV-eBFP2 cassette
  Vector type: Mammalian Expression, Lentiviral, CRISPR
  Selectable markers: EBFP2-fluorescence
Growth in bacteria
  Bacterial resistance: Ampicillin, 100 μg/mL
  Growth temperature: 37°C
  Growth strain: NEB Stable
  Copy number: Unknown
Gene/Insert
  Gene/Insert name: spleen focus‑forming virus - promotor (alt name: SFFV)
  Insert size (bp): 408
Resource information
  A portion of this plasmid was derived from a plasmid made by: Paul Datlinger from Christoph Bocks Lab (CeMM Research Center for Molecular Medicine of the Austrian Academy of Sciences; provided CROPseq-Guide-Puro-vector). Further, the SFFV-eBFP2-insert was received from Kristoffer Riecken from Boris Fehses lab (Departement of Stem cell Transplantation at the University Medical Center Hamburg-Eppendorf).
Terms and licenses: Academic/Nonprofit Terms; Industry Terms: Not Available to Industry
How to cite: CROPseq-SFFV-eBFP2 was a gift from Christian Krebs (Addgene plasmid # 239601 ; http://n2t.net/addgene:239601 ; RRID:Addgene_239601)
